Addgene plasmid #53744: pCS-H2B-EGFP
Purpose: Contains human Histone H2B fused to EGFP in the pCS2+ expression vector
Depositing lab: Sean Megason. Depositing organization: Harvard Medical School. Publication: In toto imaging of embryogenesis with confocal time-lapse microscopy. Megason SG. Methods Mol Biol. 2009;546:317-32. doi: 10.1007/978-1-60327-977-2_19. PubMed 19378112.
Backbone
  Vector backbone: pCS2+
  Backbone manufacturer: RZPD
  Backbone size w/o insert (bp): 4095
  Vector type: Mammalian Expression
Growth in bacteria
  Bacterial resistance: Ampicillin, 100 μg/mL
  Growth temperature: 37°C
  Growth strain: DH5alpha
  Copy number: High Copy
Gene/Insert
  Gene/Insert name: histone H2B (alt name: histone cluster 2, H2be)
  Species: H. sapiens (human)
  Entrez Gene: H2BC21 (a.k.a. GL105, H2B, H2B-GL105, H2B.1, H2BE, H2BFQ, H2BGL105, H2BQ, HIST2H2BE)
  Promoter: simian CMV IE94
  Tag / fusion protein: EGFP (C terminal on insert)
  Cloning method: Restriction Enzyme; 5′ cloning site SnaB1 (destroyed during cloning); 3′ cloning site SnaB1 (destroyed during cloning)
  Sequencing primers: 5′ SP6; 3′ EBV-rev
Resource information
  A portion of this plasmid was derived from a plasmid made by: H2B was obtained from Dr. Reinhard Koster.
Terms and licenses: Academic/Nonprofit Terms; Industry Terms: Not Available to Industry
Depositor comments: Cut with NotI and use SP6 for sense RNA.
How to cite: pCS-H2B-EGFP was a gift from Sean Megason (Addgene plasmid # 53744 ; http://n2t.net/addgene:53744 ; RRID:Addgene_53744)
