[The description below was written by a language model from this plasmid's Addgene catalogue record and the feature table of its GenBank file.]
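Description:
pCS-H2B-EGFP is a 5,260 bp circular plasmid built on the pCS2+ backbone, a dual-purpose vector that supports both direct expression in vertebrate cells and in vitro synthesis of mRNA. It is catalogued as a mammalian expression vector. In E. coli it is maintained at high copy from a ColE1/pUC-type origin and selected with ampicillin through the beta-lactamase gene. An f1 origin and remnants of the lac promoter/operator region are also present in the backbone.

The payload is human histone H2B fused at its C terminus to EGFP. The catalogue assigns the histone to H2BC21 (HIST2H2BE), whereas the feature annotation labels the coding sequence HIST1H2BJ; H2B isoforms are closely similar, and the record does not resolve the discrepancy. The H2B reading frame is followed by a short linker that retains a Kozak consensus at the start of the mammalian codon-optimised EGFP sequence. The fusion was inserted at a SnaBI site that was destroyed on both sides. Expression in cells is driven by the simian cytomegalovirus IE94 enhancer/promoter and terminated by the SV40 polyadenylation signal. An SP6 promoter lies between the CMV promoter and the insert, so after linearisation with NotI downstream of the poly(A) signal, SP6 polymerase produces sense RNA, as the depositor notes. Two reverse-oriented T7 promoters flank the insert, and a reverse-oriented T3 promoter sits downstream.

Because H2B incorporates into chromatin, the fusion labels nuclei and mitotic chromosomes with green fluorescence. The associated publication concerns in toto confocal time-lapse imaging of embryogenesis, consistent with use as a nuclear marker for following cells in living embryos.
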