LOCUS       Exported 5260 bp ds-DNA circular SYN 12-MAY-2021
DEFINITION  Contains human Histone H2B fused to EGFP in the pCS2+ expression
            vector.
ACCESSION   .
VERSION     .
KEYWORDS    pCS-H2B-EGFP
SOURCE      synthetic DNA construct
  ORGANISM  synthetic DNA construct
REFERENCE   1 (bases 1 to 5260)
  AUTHORS   Megason SG
  TITLE     In toto imaging of embryogenesis with confocal time-lapse
            microscopy.
  JOURNAL   Methods Mol Biol. 2009;546:317-32. doi:
            10.1007/978-1-60327-977-2_19.
  PUBMED    19378112
REFERENCE   2 (bases 1 to 5260)
  AUTHORS   .
  TITLE     Direct Submission
  JOURNAL   Exported May 12, 2021 from SnapGene Server 1.1.58
            http://www.snapgene.com
FEATURES             Location/Qualifiers
     source          1..5260
                     /organism="synthetic DNA construct"
                     /mol_type="other DNA"
     primer_bind     complement(45..65)
                     /label=T3
                     /note="T3 promoter, forward primer"
     promoter        complement(45..63)
                     /label=T3 promoter
                     /note="promoter for bacteriophage T3 RNA polymerase"
     primer_bind     complement(84..100)
                     /label=M13 rev
                     /note="common sequencing primer, one of multiple similar
                     variants"
     primer_bind     complement(84..100)
                     /label=M13 Reverse
                     /note="In lacZ gene. Also called M13-rev"
     primer_bind     complement(97..119)
                     /label=M13/pUC Reverse
                     /note="In lacZ gene"
     protein_bind    108..124
                     /label=lac operator
                     /bound_moiety="lac repressor encoded by lacI"
                     /note="The lac repressor binds to the lac operator to
                     inhibit transcription in E. coli. This inhibition can be
                     relieved by adding lactose or
                     isopropyl-beta-D-thiogalactopyranoside (IPTG)."
     promoter        complement(132..162)
                     /label=lac promoter
                     /note="promoter for the E. coli lac operon"
     protein_bind    177..198
                     /label=CAP binding site
                     /bound_moiety="E. coli catabolite activator protein"
                     /note="CAP binding activates transcription in the presence
                     of cAMP."
     primer_bind     complement(315..332)
                     /label=L4440
                     /note="L4440 vector, forward primer"
     rep_origin      complement(486..1074)
                     /direction=LEFT
                     /label=ori
                     /note="high-copy-number ColE1/pMB1/pBR322/pUC origin of
                     replication"
     primer_bind     complement(566..585)
                     /label=pBR322ori-F
                     /note="pBR322 origin, forward primer"
     CDS             complement(1245..2105)
                     /codon_start=1
                     /gene="bla"
                     /product="beta-lactamase"
                     /label=AmpR
                     /note="confers resistance to ampicillin, carbenicillin, and
                     related antibiotics"
                     /translation="MSIQHFRVALIPFFAAFCLPVFAHPETLVKVKDAEDQLGARVGYI
                     ELDLNSGKILESFRPEERFPMMSTFKVLLCGAVLSRIDAGQEQLGRRIHYSQNDLVEYS
                     PVTEKHLTDGMTVRELCSAAITMSDNTAANLLLTTIGGPKELTAFLHNMGDHVTRLDRW
                     EPELNEAIPNDERDTTMPVAMATTLRKLLTGELLTLASRQQLIDWMEADKVAGPLLRSA
                     LPAGWFIADKSGAGERGSRGIIAALGPDGKPSRIVVIYTTGSQATMDERNRQIAEIGAS
                     LIKHW"
     primer_bind     1868..1887
                     /label=Amp-R
                     /note="Ampicillin resistance gene, reverse primer"
     promoter        complement(2106..2210)
                     /gene="bla"
                     /label=AmpR promoter
     rep_origin      complement(2236..2691)
                     /direction=LEFT
                     /label=f1 ori
                     /note="f1 bacteriophage origin of replication; arrow
                     indicates direction of (+) strand synthesis"
     primer_bind     complement(2373..2394)
                     /label=F1ori-F
                     /note="F1 origin, forward primer"
     primer_bind     2585..2604
                     /label=F1ori-R
                     /note="F1 origin, reverse primer"
     promoter        2765..3749
                     /label=CMV IE94 promoter
                     /note="enhancer/promoter region of simian cytomegalovirus
                     major immediate early transcription unit IE94"
     promoter        3784..3802
                     /label=SP6 promoter
                     /note="promoter for bacteriophage SP6 RNA polymerase"
     primer_bind     3784..3801
                     /label=SP6
                     /note="SP6 promoter, forward primer"
     promoter        complement(3871..3888)
                     /label=T7 promoter
                     /note="promoter for bacteriophage T7 RNA polymerase"
     CDS             3907..4284
                     /codon_start=1
                     /gene="HIST1H2BJ"
                     /product="human histone H2B"
                     /label=H2B
                     /translation="MPEPAKSAPAPKKGSKKAVTKAQKKGGKKRKRSRKESYSIYVYKV
                     LKQVHPDTGISSKAMGIMNSFVNDIFERIAGEASRLAHYNKRSTITSREIQTAVRLLLP
                     GELAKHAVSEGTKAITKYTSAK"
     regulatory      4297..4306
                     /regulatory_class="other"
                     /note="vertebrate consensus sequence for strong initiation
                     of translation (Kozak, 1987)"
     CDS             4303..5022
                     /codon_start=1
                     /product="the original enhanced GFP (Yang et al., 1996)"
                     /label=EGFP
                     /note="mammalian codon-optimized"
                     /translation="MVSKGEELFTGVVPILVELDGDVNGHKFSVSGEGEGDATYGKLTL
                     KFICTTGKLPVPWPTLVTTLTYGVQCFSRYPDHMKQHDFFKSAMPEGYVQERTIFFKDD
                     GNYKTRAEVKFEGDTLVNRIELKGIDFKEDGNILGHKLEYNYNSHNVYIMADKQKNGIK
                     VNFKIRHNIEDGSVQLADHYQQNTPIGDGPVLLPDNHYLSTQSALSKDPNEKRDHMVLL
                     EFVTAAGITLGMDELYK"
     CDS             4303..5019
                     /codon_start=1
                     /product="enhanced GFP"
                     /label=EGFP
                     /translation="MVSKGEELFTGVVPILVELDGDVNGHKFSVSGEGEGDATYGKLTL
                     KFICTTGKLPVPWPTLVTTLTYGVQCFSRYPDHMKQHDFFKSAMPEGYVQERTIFFKDD
                     GNYKTRAEVKFEGDTLVNRIELKGIDFKEDGNILGHKLEYNYNSHNVYIMADKQKNGIK
                     VNFKIRHNIEDGSVQLADHYQQNTPIGDGPVLLPDNHYLSTQSALSKDPNEKRDHMVLL
                     EFVTAAGITLGMDELYK"
     primer_bind     complement(4348..4369)
                     /label=EGFP-N
                     /note="EGFP, reverse primer"
     primer_bind     complement(4609..4628)
                     /label=EXFP-R
                     /note="For distinguishing EGFP variants, reverse primer"
     primer_bind     4956..4977
                     /label=EGFP-C
                     /note="EGFP, forward primer"
     promoter        complement(5036..5053)
                     /label=T7 promoter
                     /note="promoter for bacteriophage T7 RNA polymerase"
     polyA_signal    5058..5192
                     /label=SV40 poly(A) signal
                     /note="SV40 polyadenylation signal"
     primer_bind     complement(5082..5101)
                     /label=EBV-rev
                     /note="SV40 polyA terminator, reverse primer"
     primer_bind     5136..5155
                     /label=SV40pA-R
                     /note="SV40 polyA, reverse primer"
ORIGIN
        1 ggccgcggcg ccaatgcatt gggcccggta cccagctttt gttcccttta gtgagggtta
       61 attgcgcgct tggcgtaatc atggtcatag ctgtttcctg tgtgaaattg ttatccgctc
      121 acaattccac acaacatacg agccggaagc ataaagtgta aagcctgggg tgcctaatga
      181 gtgagctaac tcacattaat tgcgttgcgc tcactgcccg ctttccagtc gggaaacctg
      241 tcgtgccagc tgcattaatg aatcggccaa cgcgcgggga gaggcggttt gcgtattggg
      301 cgctcttccg cttcctcgct cactgactcg ctgcgctcgg tcgttcggct gcggcgagcg
      361 gtatcagctc actcaaaggc ggtaatacgg ttatccacag aatcagggga taacgcagga
      421 aagaacatgt gagcaaaagg ccagcaaaag gccaggaacc gtaaaaaggc cgcgttgctg
      481 gcgtttttcc ataggctccg cccccctgac gagcatcaca aaaatcgacg ctcaagtcag
      541 aggtggcgaa acccgacagg actataaaga taccaggcgt ttccccctgg aagctccctc
      601 gtgcgctctc ctgttccgac cctgccgctt accggatacc tgtccgcctt tctcccttcg
      661 ggaagcgtgg cgctttctca tagctcacgc tgtaggtatc tcagttcggt gtaggtcgtt
      721 cgctccaagc tgggctgtgt gcacgaaccc cccgttcagc ccgaccgctg cgccttatcc
      781 ggtaactatc gtcttgagtc caacccggta agacacgact tatcgccact ggcagcagcc
      841 actggtaaca ggattagcag agcgaggtat gtaggcggtg ctacagagtt cttgaagtgg
      901 tggcctaact acggctacac tagaaggaca gtatttggta tctgcgctct gctgaagcca
      961 gttaccttcg gaaaaagagt tggtagctct tgatccggca aacaaaccac cgctggtagc
     1021 ggtggttttt ttgtttgcaa gcagcagatt acgcgcagaa aaaaaggatc tcaagaagat
     1081 cctttgatct tttctacggg gtctgacgct cagtggaacg aaaactcacg ttaagggatt
     1141 ttggtcatga gattatcaaa aaggatcttc acctagatcc ttttaaatta aaaatgaagt
     1201 tttaaatcaa tctaaagtat atatgagtaa acttggtctg acagttacca atgcttaatc
     1261 agtgaggcac ctatctcagc gatctgtcta tttcgttcat ccatagttgc ctgactcccc
     1321 gtcgtgtaga taactacgat acgggagggc ttaccatctg gccccagtgc tgcaatgata
     1381 ccgcgagacc cacgctcacc ggctccagat ttatcagcaa taaaccagcc agccggaagg
     1441 gccgagcgca gaagtggtcc tgcaacttta tccgcctcca tccagtctat taattgttgc
     1501 cgggaagcta gagtaagtag ttcgccagtt aatagtttgc gcaacgttgt tgccattgct
     1561 acaggcatcg tggtgtcacg ctcgtcgttt ggtatggctt cattcagctc cggttcccaa
     1621 cgatcaaggc gagttacatg atcccccatg ttgtgcaaaa aagcggttag ctccttcggt
     1681 cctccgatcg ttgtcagaag taagttggcc gcagtgttat cactcatggt tatggcagca
     1741 ctgcataatt ctcttactgt catgccatcc gtaagatgct tttctgtgac tggtgagtac
     1801 tcaaccaagt cattctgaga atagtgtatg cggcgaccga gttgctcttg cccggcgtca
     1861 atacgggata ataccgcgcc acatagcaga actttaaaag tgctcatcat tggaaaacgt
     1921 tcttcggggc gaaaactctc aaggatctta ccgctgttga gatccagttc gatgtaaccc
     1981 actcgtgcac ccaactgatc ttcagcatct tttactttca ccagcgtttc tgggtgagca
     2041 aaaacaggaa ggcaaaatgc cgcaaaaaag ggaataaggg cgacacggaa atgttgaata
     2101 ctcatactct tcctttttca atattattga agcatttatc agggttattg tctcatgagc
     2161 ggatacatat ttgaatgtat ttagaaaaat aaacaaatag gggttccgcg cacatttccc
     2221 cgaaaagtgc cacctaaatt gtaagcgtta atattttgtt aaaattcgcg ttaaattttt
     2281 gttaaatcag ctcatttttt aaccaatagg ccgaaatcgg caaaatccct tataaatcaa
     2341 aagaatagac cgagataggg ttgagtgttg ttccagtttg gaacaagagt ccactattaa
     2401 agaacgtgga ctccaacgtc aaaggnnnnn nnnnnnnnnn nnnnnnnnnn nnnnnnnnnn
     2461 nnnnnnnnnn nnnntnnnnn nnnnnnnnnn nnnnnnnnnn nnnnnnnnnn nnnnnnnnnn
     2521 nnnnnnnnnn nnnnnnnnnn nnnnnnnnnn nnnnnnnnnn nnnnnngnnn nnnnnnnnnn
     2581 nnnnnnnnnn nnnnnnnnnn nnnnnnnnnn nnnnnnnnnn nnnnnnnnnn nnnnnnnnnn
     2641 nnnnnnnnnn nnnnnnnnnn nnnnnnnnnn nnnnnnnnnn nnnnnnnnnn ncccattcgc
     2701 cattcaggct gcgcaactgt tgggaagggc gatcggtgcg ggcctcttcg ctattacgcc
     2761 agtcgaccat agccaattca atatggcgta tatggactca tgccaattca atatggtgga
     2821 tctggacctg tgccaattca atatggcgta tatggactcg tgccaattca atatggtgga
     2881 tctggacccc agccaattca atatggcgga cttggcacca tgccaattca atatggcgga
     2941 cttggcactg tgccaactgg ggaggggtct acttggcacg gtgccaagtt tgaggagggg
     3001 tcttggccct gtgccaagtc cgccatattg aattggcatg gtgccaataa tggcggccat
     3061 attggctata tgccaggatc aatatatagg caatatccaa tatggcccta tgccaatatg
     3121 gctattggcc aggttcaata ctatgtattg gccctatgcc atatagtatt ccatatatgg
     3181 gttttcctat tgacgtagat agcccctccc aatgggcggt cccatatacc atatatgggg
     3241 cttcctaata ccgcccatag ccactccccc attgacgtca atggtctcta tatatggtct
     3301 ttcctattga cgtcatatgg gcggtcctat tgacgtatat ggcgcctccc ccattgacgt
     3361 caattacggt aaatggcccg cctggctcaa tgcccattga cgtcaatagg accacccacc
     3421 attgacgtca atgggatggc tcattgccca ttcatatccg ttctcacgcc ccctattgac
     3481 gtcaatgacg gtaaatggcc cacttggcag tacatcaata tctattaata gtaacttggc
     3541 aagtacatta ctattggaag gacgccaggg tacattggca gtactcccat tgacgtcaat
     3601 ggcggtaaat ggcccgcgat ggctgccaag tacatcccca ttgacgtcaa tggggagggg
     3661 caatgacgca aatgggcgtt ccattgacgt aaatgggcgg taggcgtgcc taatgggagg
     3721 tctatataag caatgctcgt ttagggaacc gccattctgc ctggggacgt cggagcaagc
     3781 ttgatttagg tgacactata gaatacaagc tacttgttct ttttgcagga tcccatcgat
     3841 tcgaattcaa ggcctctcga gcctctagaa ctatagtgag tcgtattact cgacggtacc
     3901 gccaccatgc cagagccagc gaagtctgct cccgccccga aaaagggctc caagaaggcg
     3961 gtgactaagg cgcagaagaa aggcggcaag aagcgcaagc gcagccgcaa ggagagctat
     4021 tccatctatg tgtacaaggt tctgaagcag gtccaccctg acaccggcat ttcgtccaag
     4081 gccatgggca tcatgaattc gtttgtgaac gacattttcg agcgcatcgc aggtgaggct
     4141 tcccgcctgg cgcattacaa caagcgctcg accatcacct ccagggagat ccagacggcc
     4201 gtgcgcctgc tgctgcctgg ggagttggcc aagcacgccg tgtccgaggg tactaaggcc
     4261 atcaccaagt acaccagcgc taaggatcca ccggtcgcca ccatggtgag caagggcgag
     4321 gagctgttca ccggggtggt gcccatcctg gtcgagctgg acggcgacgt aaacggccac
     4381 aagttcagcg tgtccggcga gggcgagggc gatgccacct acggcaagct gaccctgaag
     4441 ttcatctgca ccaccggcaa gctgcccgtg ccctggccca ccctcgtgac caccctgacc
     4501 tacggcgtgc agtgcttcag ccgctacccc gaccacatga agcagcacga cttcttcaag
     4561 tccgccatgc ccgaaggcta cgtccaggag cgcaccatct tcttcaagga cgacggcaac
     4621 tacaagaccc gcgccgaggt gaagttcgag ggcgacaccc tggtgaaccg catcgagctg
     4681 aagggcatcg acttcaagga ggacggcaac atcctggggc acaagctgga gtacaactac
     4741 aacagccaca acgtctatat catggccgac aagcagaaga acggcatcaa ggtgaacttc
     4801 aagatccgcc acaacatcga ggacggcagc gtgcagctcg ccgaccacta ccagcagaac
     4861 acccccatcg gcgacggccc cgtgctgctg cccgacaacc actacctgag cacccagtcc
     4921 gccctgagca aagaccccaa cgagaagcgc gatcacatgg tcctgctgga gttcgtgacc
     4981 gccgccggga tcactctcgg catggacgag ctgtacaagt aaagcggccc tagaactata
     5041 gtgagtcgta ttacgtagat ccagacatga taagatacat tgatgagttt ggacaaacca
     5101 caactagaat gcagtgaaaa aaatgcttta tttgtgaaat ttgtgatgct attgctttat
     5161 ttgtaaccat tataagctgc aataaacaag ttaacaacaa caattgcatt cattttatgt
     5221 ttcaggttca gggggaggtg tgggaggttt tttaattcgc
//
