>Addgene plasmid #53744 | pCS-H2B-EGFP | addgene partial sequence | sequence record 89625 | CMV-F 5'-CGCAAATGGGCGGTAGGCGTG-3'
CTATATAAGCAATGCTCGTTTAGGGAACCGCCATTCTGCCTGGGGACGTCGGAGCAAGCTTGATTTAGGT
GACACTATAGAATACAAGCTACTTGTTCTTTTTGCAGGATCCCATCGATTCGAATTCAAGGCCTCTCGAG
CCTCTAGAACTATAGTGAGTCGTATTACTCGACGGTACCGCCACCATGCCAGAGCCAGCGAAGTCTGCTC
CCGCCCCGAAAAAGGGCTCCAAGAAGGCGGTGACTAAGGCGCAGAAGAAAGGCGGCAAGAAGCGCAAGCG
CAGCCGCAAGGAGAGCTATTCCATCTATGTGTACAAGGTTCTGAAGCAGGTCCACCCTGACACCGGCATT
TCGTCCAAGGCCATGGGCATCATGAATTCGTTTGTGAACGACATTTTCGAGCGCATCGCAGGTGAGGCTT
CCCGCCTGGCGCATTACAACAAGCGCTCGACCATCACCTCCAGGGAGATCCAGACGGCCGTGCGCCTGCT
GCTGCCTGGGGAGTTGGCCAAGCACGCCGTGTCCGAGGGTACTAAGGCCATCACCAAGTACACCAGCGCT
AAGGATCCACCGGTCGCCACCATGGTGAGCAAGGGCGAGGAGCTGTTCACCGGGGTGGTGCCCATCCTGG
TCGAGCTGGACGGCGACGTAAACGGCCACAAGTTCAGCGTGTCCGGCGAGGGCGAGGGCGATGCCACCTA
CGGCAAGCTGACCCTGAAGTTCATCTGCACCACCGGCAAGCTGCCCGTGCCCTGGCCCACCCTCGTGACC
ACCCTGACCTACGGCGTGCAGTGCTTCAGCCGCTACCCCGACCACATGAAGCAGCACGACTTCTTCAAGT
CCGCCATGCCCGAAGGCTACGTCCAGGAGCGCACCATCTTCTTCAAGGACGACGGCAACTACAAGACCCG
CGCCGAGGTGAAGTTCGAGGGCGACACCCTGGTGAACCGCATCGAGCTGAAGGGCATCGACTTCAAGGAG
GACGGCAACATCCTGGGGCACAAGCTGGAGTACAACTACAACAGCCACAACGTCTATATCATGGCCGACA
AGCAGAAGAACGGCATCAAGGTGAACTTCAAGATCCGC
