>Addgene plasmid #53744 | pCS-H2B-EGFP | addgene partial sequence | sequence record 89626 | M13pUC-Rev 5'-AGCGGATAACAATTTCACACAGG-3'
TGACCATGATTACGCCAAGCGCGCAATTAACCCTCACTAAAGGGAACAAAAGCTGGGTACCGGGCCCAAT
GCATTGGCGCCGCGGCCGCGAATTAAAAAACCTCCCACACCTCCCCCTGAACCTGAAACATAAAATGAAT
GCAATTGTTGTTGTTAACTTGTTTATTGCAGCTTATAATGGTTACAAATAAAGCAATAGCATCACAAATT
TCACAAATAAAGCATTTTTTTCACTGCATTCTAGTTGTGGTTTGTCCAAACTCATCAATGTATCTTATCA
TGTCTGGATCTACGTAATACGACTCACTATAGTTCTAGGGCCGCTTTACTTGTACAGCTCGTCCATGCCG
AGAGTGATCCCGGCGGCGGTCACGAACTCCAGCAGGACCATGTGATCGCGCTTCTCGTTGGGGTCTTTGC
TCAGGGCGGACTGGGTGCTCAGGTAGTGGTTGTCGGGCAGCAGCACGGGGCCGTCGCCGATGGGGGTGTT
CTGCTGGTAGTGGTCGGCGAGCTGCACGCTGCCGTCCTCGATGTTGTGGCGGATCTTGAAGTTCACCTTG
ATGCCGTTCTTCTGCTTGTCGGCCATGATATAGACGTTGTGGCTGTTGTAGTTGTACTCCAGCTTGTGCC
CCAGGATGTTGCCGTCCTCCTTGAAGTCGATGCCCTTCAGCTCGATGCGGTTCACCAGGGTGTCGCCCTC
GAACTTCACCTCGGCGCGGGTCTTGTAGTTGCCGTCGTCCTTGAAGAAGATGGTGCGCTCCTGGACGTAG
CCTTCGGGCATGGCGGACTTGAAGAAGTCGTGCTGCTTCATGTGGTCGGGGTAGCGGCTGAAGCACTGCA
CGCCGTAGGTCAGGGTGGTCACGAGGGTGGGCCAGGGCACGGGCAGCTTGCCGGTGGTGCAGATGAACTT
CAGGGTCAGCTTGCCGTAGGTGGCATCGCCCTCGCCCTCGCCGGACACGCTGAACTTGTGGCCGTTTACG
TCGCCGTCCAGCTCGACCAGGATGGGCACCACCCCGGTGAACAGCTCCTCGCCCTTGCTCACCATGGTGG
CGACCGGTGGATCCTTAGCGCTGGTGTACTTGGTGATGGCCTTAGTACCCTCGGACACGGCGTGCTTGG
